Addgene plasmid #179822: pPOTv7-g418-mScarletI
Purpose: Trypanosoma brucei PCR only tagging (pPOT) vector for endogenous gene tagging
Depositing lab: Samuel Dean & Keith Gull. Publication: A comprehensive toolkit for protein localization and functional analysis in trypanosomatids. Paterou A, Saez Conde J, Tyc J, Sunter JD, Vaughan S, Gull K, Dean S. Open Biol. 2025 Apr;15(4):240361. doi: 10.1098/rsob.240361. Epub 2025 Apr 2. PubMed 40169015.
Backbone
  Vector backbone: pPOT
  Vector type: Unspecified
Growth in bacteria
  Bacterial resistance: Ampicillin, 100 μg/mL
  Growth temperature: 37°C
  Growth strain: NEB Stable
  Copy number: High Copy
Gene/Insert
  Gene/Insert name: mScarlet-I
  Species: Synthetic
  Promoter: read through
  Cloning method: Restriction Enzyme; 5′ cloning site HindIII (not destroyed); 3′ cloning site BamHI (not destroyed)
  Sequencing primers: 5′ cTATGGGTTCTGGTAGTG; 3′ cTTAACTACCCGATCCTG
Terms and licenses: Academic/Nonprofit Terms; Industry Terms: Not Available to Industry
Depositor comments: Please visit https://doi.org/10.1101/2023.04.21.537815 for bioRxiv preprint.
How to cite: pPOTv7-g418-mScarletI was a gift from Samuel Dean & Keith Gull (Addgene plasmid # 179822 ; http://n2t.net/addgene:179822 ; RRID:Addgene_179822)
