[The description below was written by a language model from this plasmid's Addgene catalogue record and pLannotate feature annotations shown in this document.]
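Description:
pPOTv7-g418-mScarletI is a PCR-only tagging (pPOT) template plasmid for tagging genes at their endogenous loci in Trypanosoma brucei. It is not an expression vector in the usual sense. Instead, it serves as a PCR template from which tagging amplicons are generated, typically with long primers that add homology to the target locus so that the product integrates by homologous recombination. In E. coli it is maintained as a high-copy plasmid through a ColE1/pUC-type origin and selected with ampicillin (AmpR under its bla promoter). The 6,322 nt backbone also carries common cloning-vector remnants: an f1 origin, lacZα and lacI fragments, lac promoter/operator elements, and flanking T7 and SP6 promoters.

The payload is the synthetic monomeric red fluorescent protein mScarlet-I, cloned between retained HindIII and BamHI sites, which should allow the tag to be exchanged for others. The feature table shows two copies of the neomycin phosphotransferase (neo) coding sequence, one upstream and one downstream of mScarlet-I. This marker gives the G418 resistance named in the plasmid title. Having a marker on each side is consistent with a design in which one template yields either N-terminal (marker then tag) or C-terminal (tag then marker) amplicons, although the record does not state this explicitly.

The promoter is recorded as "read through", meaning no dedicated promoter drives the cassette and expression relies on transcription of the surrounding locus after integration. The unannotated regions between the coding sequences presumably hold RNA-processing or linker sequences, but the record does not identify them. The construct is used for localising proteins by red fluorescence at native expression contexts.
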