Features (pLannotate 1.2.2; 15 found; start..end, strand, type, name):
    171..962     +  CDS            neo: KKA2_KLEPN - Also known as kan, nptII. Experimental evidence at protein level: Swiss-Prot protein existence level 1. Resistance to kanamycin, neomycin, paromomycin, ribostamycin, butirosin and gentamicin B. From Klebsiella pneumoniae.
   1362..2057    +  CDS            mScarlet-I: mScarlet-I is a basic (constitutively fluorescent) red fluorescent protein published in 2016, derived from synthetic construct. It is reported to be a rapidly-maturing monomer with moderate acid sensitivity.
   2460..3251    +  CDS            neo: KKA2_KLEPN - Also known as kan, nptII. Experimental evidence at protein level: Swiss-Prot protein existence level 1. Resistance to kanamycin, neomycin, paromomycin, ribostamycin, butirosin and gentamicin B. From Klebsiella pneumoniae.
   3447..3465    -  promoter       SP6 promoter: promoter for bacteriophage SP6 RNA polymerase
   3507..3523    -  protein_bind   lac operator: The lac repressor binds to the lac operator to inhibit transcription in E. coli. This inhibition can be relieved by adding lactose or isopropyl-β-D-thiogalactopyranoside (IPTG). lac repressor encoded by lacI
   3531..3561    -  promoter       lac promoter: promoter for the E. coli lac operon
   3576..3597    -  protein_bind   CAP binding site: CAP binding activates transcription in the presence of cAMP. E. coli catabolite activator protein
   3610..3702    -  CDS            lacI (fragment): lac repressor; lacI; The lac repressor binds to the lac operator to inhibit transcription in E. coli. This inhibition can be relieved by adding lactose or isopropyl-β-D-thiogalactopyranoside (IPTG).
   3885..4473    -  rep_origin     ori: high-copy-number ColE1/pMB1/pBR322/pUC origin of replication
   4644..5504    -  CDS            AmpR: β-lactamase; bla; confers resistance to ampicillin, carbenicillin, and related antibiotics
   5505..5609    -  promoter       AmpR promoter: bla
   5636..5686    +  misc_feature   bom (fragment): basis of mobility region from pBR322
   5687..6142    -  rep_origin     f1 ori (sequence partly withheld): f1 bacteriophage origin of replication; arrow indicates direction of (+) strand synthesis
   6146..6303    -  CDS            lacZα (fragment): LacZα fragment of β-galactosidase; lacZ fragment
   6306..2       +  promoter       T7 promoter (across the origin): promoter for bacteriophage T7 RNA polymerase
>Addgene plasmid #179822 | pPOTv7-g418-mScarletI | addgene full sequence | sequence record 355465 | Addgene NGS Result
GGGCGAATTGGGCCCGTATAATGCAGACCTGCTGCAAGCTAGGGGCACAGCAAGGTCTTCTGAAATTCAT
GTTTTTTTTTTTTTTACTCTGCATTGCAGTCTCCGCTCTTATTTAGTTTTGCTTTACGTAAGGTCTCGTT
GCTGCCATAAAATAAGCTCTAGTGGAATTCATGATTGAACAAGATGGATTGCACGCAGGTTCTCCGGCCG
CTTGGGTGGAGAGGCTATTCGGCTATGACTGGGCACAACAGACAATCGGCTGCTCTGATGCCGCCGTGTT
CCGGCTGTCAGCGCAGGGGCGCCCGGTTCTTTTTGTCAAGACCGACCTGTCCGGTGCCCTGAATGAACTG
CAGGACGAGGCAGCGCGGCTATCGTGGCTGGCCACGACGGGCGTTCCTTGCGCAGCTGTGCTCGACGTTG
TCACTGAAGCGGGAAGGGACTGGCTGCTATTGGGCGAAGTGCCGGGGCAGGATCTCCTGTCATCTCACCT
TGCTCCTGCCGAGAAAGTATCCATCATGGCTGATGCAATGCGGCGGCTGCATACGCTTGATCCGGCTACC
TGCCCATTCGACCACCAAGCGAAACATCGCATCGAGCGAGCACGTACTCGGATGGAAGCCGGTCTTGTCG
ATCAGGATGATCTGGACGAAGAGCATCAGGGGCTCGCGCCAGCCGAACTGTTCGCCAGGCTCAAGGCGCG
CATGCCCGACGGCGAGGATCTCGTCGTGACCCACGGCGATGCCTGCTTGCCGAATATCATGGTGGAAAAT
GGCCGCTTTTCTGGATTCATCGACTGTGGCCGGCTGGGTGTGGCGGACCGCTATCAGGACATAGCGTTGG
CTACCCGTGATATTGCTGAAGAGCTTGGCGGCGAATGGGCTGACCGCTTCCTCGTGCTTTACGGTATCGC
CGCTCCCGATTCGCAGCGCATCGCCTTCTATCGCCTTCTTGACGAGTTCTTCTGACCATGGTGCCCATTT
AGTTGGCCTTTCCCTTGTCTCGTGTCTTTTCCGTGGAAAGGTTCCCGGAGTAATCTGATGGCACAGCAGG
GAGGTGCGCCTGCAGGTTGGTTAGGAAGGGGGGATGATGTAAAAGAAGAAAATGGGGGGATTCGAGCCCC
ACGCGTTGCTCAAGCTGTGTAGCGCAGGCGTTTCCTTACATATTTCTCTAACAGGCACGGAAGCCTAACA
AATACACTTGGCTTATTTTTTTGCCCCCTCATGTCTTGTACAAATATTTGCGATAGCTTAGCTATCAGCC
ACATTAATCAAACAAGTATACCAACAAGCCCGAAAACAGAAACTCAACTGCAACGGGTACCTATGGGTTC
TGGTAGTGGTTCCGGTTCCGGTTCTAAGCTTATGGTATCAAAGGGCGAAGCAGTAATCAAGGAGTTCATG
CGGTTTAAGGTACACATGGAGGGTTCCATGAATGGCCATGAATTTGAGATCGAAGGAGAGGGGGAAGGGC
GTCCTTACGAAGGAACACAAACAGCTAAACTTAAGGTAACTAAGGGGGGACCCCTCCCCTTTTCCTGGGA
CATACTGTCACCACAATTCATGTACGGCAGCCGAGCCTTTATAAAACATCCAGCTGATATACCCGATTAT
TATAAGCAAAGTTTTCCCGAGGGCTTTAAGTGGGAAAGGGTCATGAACTTCGAGGACGGGGGTGCGGTAA
CTGTAACCCAAGACACCTCTCTCGAAGACGGGACGCTTATTTATAAGGTGAAACTCCGGGGGACCAATTT
TCCCCCTGACGGACCTGTCATGCAGAAGAAGACAATGGGCTGGGAGGCGTCCACAGAGCGCCTGTATCCG
GAGGATGGCGTACTTAAGGGTGACATAAAAATGGCACTTCGTTTGAAGGACGGTGGCCGTTATCTCGCTG
ACTTTAAGACAACTTATAAGGCGAAAAAGCCGGTACAGATGCCAGGAGCATACAATGTTGACCGCAAATT
GGACATCACCAGCCACAACGAAGACTATACCGTCGTTGAACAGTACGAACGGAGTGAAGGGAGGCACAGT
ACAGGCGGGATGGACGAATTGTATAAAGGATCCGGATCAGGATCTGGATCAGGATCGGGTAGTTAAGAGC
TCCGCTGCGCTTAAATGTCTTTCATTATAATCAATGTATAACCTTTATGTAGTATTTCAATCTATGCCGC
TGTGTACGTGCACTGCGGTGCCTATCCTTCGGCATTAGAGAGTCACTGTTTGTGTAGATCGTAGCTGCAT
GTCTGACATCTGGTTCATTAGTGCCGTTTTGAGTCTGCACTGTTGTGCAACTTGATATTCATCACTGCAC
ACCAACCGTGTGTTTCCTCCTTTGGGTGCACCCTTTAATCCTTGTCTTCTCCTTTTTTGTCTCTTTCCCC
CTCGAAAAGGTGTCAAACTACTGCCGCATAAACTACGGTTATCCCAAATTTAAGAGAAAGCAATAAAGCA
TCAGCTAGCATGATTGAACAAGATGGATTGCACGCAGGTTCTCCGGCCGCTTGGGTGGAGAGGCTATTCG
GCTATGACTGGGCACAACAGACAATCGGCTGCTCTGATGCCGCCGTGTTCCGGCTGTCAGCGCAGGGGCG
CCCGGTTCTTTTTGTCAAGACCGACCTGTCCGGTGCCCTGAATGAACTGCAGGACGAGGCAGCGCGGCTA
TCGTGGCTGGCCACGACGGGCGTTCCTTGCGCAGCTGTGCTCGACGTTGTCACTGAAGCGGGAAGGGACT
GGCTGCTATTGGGCGAAGTGCCGGGGCAGGATCTCCTGTCATCTCACCTTGCTCCTGCCGAGAAAGTATC
CATCATGGCTGATGCAATGCGGCGGCTGCATACGCTTGATCCGGCTACCTGCCCATTCGACCACCAAGCG
AAACATCGCATCGAGCGAGCACGTACTCGGATGGAAGCCGGTCTTGTCGATCAGGATGATCTGGACGAAG
AGCATCAGGGGCTCGCGCCAGCCGAACTGTTCGCCAGGCTCAAGGCGCGCATGCCCGACGGCGAGGATCT
CGTCGTGACCCACGGCGATGCCTGCTTGCCGAATATCATGGTGGAAAATGGCCGCTTTTCTGGATTCATC
GACTGTGGCCGGCTGGGTGTGGCGGACCGCTATCAGGACATAGCGTTGGCTACCCGTGATATTGCTGAAG
AGCTTGGCGGCGAATGGGCTGACCGCTTCCTCGTGCTTTACGGTATCGCCGCTCCCGATTCGCAGCGCAT
CGCCTTCTATCGCCTTCTTGACGAGTTCTTCTGACTCGAGTGCCCATTTAGTTGGCTTTTCCCTTGTCTC
GTGTCTTTTCCGTGGAAAGGTTCCCGGAGTAATCTGATGGCACAGCAGGGAGGTGCGCCTGCAGGTTGGT
TAGGAAGGGGGGATGATGTAAAAGAAGAAAATGGGGGGATTCGAGCCCCGCACAGGTCTCTCAAATTGGA
TGCATAGCTTGAGTATTCTATAGTGTCACCTAAATAGCTTGGCGTAATCATGGTCATAGCTGTTTCCTGT
GTGAAATTGTTATCCGCTCACAATTCCACACAACATACGAGCCGGAAGCATAAAGTGTAAAGCCTGGGGT
GCCTAATGAGTGAGCTAACTCACATTAATTGCGTTGCGCTCACTGCCCGCTTTCCAGTCGGGAAACCTGT
CGTGCCAGCTGCATTAATGAATCGGCCAACGCGCGGGGAGAGGCGGTTTGCGTATTGGGCGCTCTTCCGC
TTCCTCGCTCACTGACTCGCTGCGCTCGGTCGTTCGGCTGCGGCGAGCGGTATCAGCTCACTCAAAGGCG
GTAATACGGTTATCCACAGAATCAGGGGATAACGCAGGAAAGAACATGTGAGCAAAAGGCCAGCAAAAGG
CCAGGAACCGTAAAAAGGCCGCGTTGCTGGCGTTTTTCCATAGGCTCCGCCCCCCTGACGAGCATCACAA
AAATCGACGCTCAAGTCAGAGGTGGCGAAACCCGACAGGACTATAAAGATACCAGGCGTTTCCCCCTGGA
AGCTCCCTCGTGCGCTCTCCTGTTCCGACCCTGCCGCTTACCGGATACCTGTCCGCCTTTCTCCCTTCGG
GAAGCGTGGCGCTTTCTCATAGCTCACGCTGTAGGTATCTCAGTTCGGTGTAGGTCGTTCGCTCCAAGCT
GGGCTGTGTGCACGAACCCCCCGTTCAGCCCGACCGCTGCGCCTTATCCGGTAACTATCGTCTTGAGTCC
AACCCGGTAAGACACGACTTATCGCCACTGGCAGCAGCCACTGGTAACAGGATTAGCAGAGCGAGGTATG
TAGGCGGTGCTACAGAGTTCTTGAAGTGGTGGCCTAACTACGGCTACACTAGAAGAACAGTATTTGGTAT
CTGCGCTCTGCTGAAGCCAGTTACCTTCGGAAAAAGAGTTGGTAGCTCTTGATCCGGCAAACAAACCACC
GCTGGTAGCGGTGGTTTTTTTGTTTGCAAGCAGCAGATTACGCGCAGAAAAAAAGGATCTCAAGAAGATC
CTTTGATCTTTTCTACGGGGTCTGACGCTCAGTGGAACGAAAACTCACGTTAAGGGATTTTGGTCATGAG
ATTATCAAAAAGGATCTTCACCTAGATCCTTTTAAATTAAAAATGAAGTTTTAAATCAATCTAAAGTATA
TATGAGTAAACTTGGTCTGACAGTTACCAATGCTTAATCAGTGAGGCACCTATCTCAGCGATCTGTCTAT
TTCGTTCATCCATAGTTGCCTGACTCCCCGTCGTGTAGATAATTACGATACGGGAGGGCTTACCATCTGG
CCCCAGTGCTGCAATGATACCGCGAGACCCACGCTCACCGGCTCCAGATTTATCAGCAATAAACCAGCCA
GCCGGAAGGGCCGAGCGCAGAAGTGGTCCTGCAACTTTATCCGCCTCCATCCAGTCTATTAATTGTTGCC
GGGAAGCTAGAGTAAGTAGTTCGCCAGTTAATAGTTTGCGCAACGTTGTTGCCATTGCTACAGGCATCGT
GGTGTCACGCTCGTCGTTTGGTATGGCTTCATTCAGCTCCGGTTCCCAACGATCAAGGCGAGTTACATGA
TCCCCCATGTTGTGCAAAAAAGCGGTTAGCTCCTTCGGTCCTCCGATCGTTGTCAGAAGTAAGTTGGCCG
CAGTGTTATCACTCATGGTTATGGCAGCACTGCATAATTCTCTTACTGTCATGCCATCCGTAAGATGCTT
TTCTGTGACTGGTGAGTACTCAACCAAGTCATTCTGAGAATAGTGTATGCGGCGACCGAGTTGCTCTTGC
CCGGCGTCAATACGGGATAATACCGCGCCACATAGCAGAACTTTAAAAGTGCTCATCATTGGAAAACGTT
CTTCGGGGCGAAAACTCTCAAGGATCTTACCGCTGTTGAGATCCAGTTCGATGTAACCCACTCGTGCACC
CAACTGATCTTCAGCATCTTTTACTTTCACCAGCGTTTCTGGGTGAGCAAAAACAGGAAGGCAAAATGCC
GCAAAAAAGGGAATAAGGGCGACACGGAAATGTTGAATACTCATACTCTTCCTTTTTCAATATTATTGAA
GCATTTATCAGGGTTATTGTCTCATGAGCGGATACATATTTGAATGTATTTAGAAAAATAAACAAATAGG
GGTTCCGCGCACATTTCCCCGAAAAGTGCCACCTGATGCGGTGTGAAATACCGCACAGATGCGTAAGGAG
AAAATACCGCATCAGGAAATTGTAAGCGTTAATATTTTGTTAAAATTCGCGTTAAATTTTTGTTAAATCA
GCTCATTTTTTAACCAATAGGCCGAAATCGGCAAAATCCCTTATAAATCAAAAGAATAGACCGAGATAGG
GT
[37 nt withheld, positions 5813-5849]
AAAGAACGTGGACTCCAACGTCAAAGG
[49 nt withheld, positions 5877-5925]
T
[91 nt withheld, positions 5927-6017]
G
[98 nt withheld, positions 6019-6116]
ACTTAATGCGCCGCTACAGGGCGCGTCCATTCGCCATTCAGGCTGCGCAACTGTTGGGAAGGGCGATCGG
TGCGGGCCTCTTCGCTATTACGCCAGCTGGCGAAAGGGGGATGTGCTGCAAGGCGATTAAGTTGGGTAAC
GCCAGGGTTTTCCCAGTCACGACGTTGTAAAACGACGGCCAGTGAATTGTAATACGACTCACTATA
